Addgene plasmid #190262: pPOTv7-hygro-mCherry
Purpose: Trypanosoma brucei PCR only tagging (pPOT) vector for endogenous gene tagging
Depositing lab: Sue Vaughan. Depositing organization: Oxford Brookes University. Publication: A comprehensive toolkit for protein localization and functional analysis in trypanosomatids. Paterou A, Saez Conde J, Tyc J, Sunter JD, Vaughan S, Gull K, Dean S. Open Biol. 2025 Apr;15(4):240361. doi: 10.1098/rsob.240361. Epub 2025 Apr 2. PubMed 40169015.
Backbone
  Vector backbone: pPOT
  Vector type: for endogenous gene tagging
Growth in bacteria
  Bacterial resistance: Ampicillin, 100 μg/mL
  Growth temperature: 37°C
  Growth strain: NEB Stable
  Copy number: High Copy
Gene/Insert
  Gene/Insert name: mCherry
  Species: Synthetic
  Promoter: read through
  Cloning method: Restriction Enzyme; 5′ cloning site HindIII (not destroyed); 3′ cloning site BamHI (not destroyed)
  Sequencing primers: 5′ cTATGGGTTCTGGTAGTG; 3′ cTTAACTACCCGATCCTG
Terms and licenses: Academic/Nonprofit Terms; Industry Terms: Not Available to Industry
Depositor comments: Please visit https://doi.org/10.1101/2023.04.21.537815 for bioRxiv preprint.
How to cite: pPOTv7-hygro-mCherry was a gift from Sue Vaughan (Addgene plasmid # 190262 ; http://n2t.net/addgene:190262 ; RRID:Addgene_190262)
