[The description below was written by a language model from this plasmid's Addgene catalogue record and pLannotate feature annotations shown in this document.]
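Description:
pPOTv7-hygro-mCherry is a template plasmid from the pPOT (PCR only tagging) series, built for tagging genes at their endogenous loci in Trypanosoma brucei. It is not designed to be maintained or expressed as an episome in the parasite. Instead, it supplies the tag and drug-resistance modules that are amplified by PCR, normally with primers carrying homology to the target locus, so that the product integrates by homologous recombination. In E. coli it is propagated as a high-copy plasmid through a ColE1/pUC-type origin and selected with ampicillin via the β-lactamase gene. The backbone also carries an f1 origin, lac promoter/operator and lacZα remnants, and flanking T7 and SP6 promoters typical of a general cloning vector.

The payload is a synthetic mCherry coding sequence, a monomeric red fluorescent protein, cloned between retained HindIII and BamHI sites so the tag can be exchanged. The feature table shows mCherry flanked on both sides by a copy of the hygromycin phosphotransferase gene (hph) in the same orientation. This layout is consistent with a design in which either a resistance-then-tag or a tag-then-resistance amplicon can be generated, for N- or C-terminal fusions respectively, although the record does not spell this out. The promoter is listed as "read through", meaning the cassette has no dedicated promoter and relies on transcription of the surrounding locus after integration. The unannotated intervals between the coding sequences presumably hold the trypanosome RNA-processing sequences and linkers, but they are not identified in the record. Typical use is localisation of endogenously expressed proteins by red fluorescence, with hygromycin selection of transfectants.
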