Features (pLannotate 1.2.2; 15 found; start..end, strand, type, name):
    171..1193    +  CDS            hph: KHYB_ECOLX - Experimental evidence at protein level: Swiss-Prot protein existence level 1. The aminoglycoside phosphotransferases achieve inactivation of their antibiotic substrates by phosphorylation. Only phosphorylates hygromycin and closely related compounds such as demethyl analogs and destomycin. From Escherichia coli.
   1590..2297    +  CDS            mCherry: mCherry is a basic (constitutively fluorescent) red fluorescent protein published in 2004, derived from Discosoma sp.. It is reported to be a very rapidly-maturing monomer with low acid sensitivity.
   2700..3722    +  CDS            hph: KHYB_ECOLX - Experimental evidence at protein level: Swiss-Prot protein existence level 1. The aminoglycoside phosphotransferases achieve inactivation of their antibiotic substrates by phosphorylation. Only phosphorylates hygromycin and closely related compounds such as demethyl analogs and destomycin. From Escherichia coli.
   3918..3936    -  promoter       SP6 promoter: promoter for bacteriophage SP6 RNA polymerase
   3978..3994    -  protein_bind   lac operator: The lac repressor binds to the lac operator to inhibit transcription in E. coli. This inhibition can be relieved by adding lactose or isopropyl-β-D-thiogalactopyranoside (IPTG). lac repressor encoded by lacI
   4002..4032    -  promoter       lac promoter: promoter for the E. coli lac operon
   4047..4068    -  protein_bind   CAP binding site: CAP binding activates transcription in the presence of cAMP. E. coli catabolite activator protein
   4081..4173    -  CDS            lacI (fragment): lac repressor; lacI; The lac repressor binds to the lac operator to inhibit transcription in E. coli. This inhibition can be relieved by adding lactose or isopropyl-β-D-thiogalactopyranoside (IPTG).
   4356..4944    -  rep_origin     ori: high-copy-number ColE1/pMB1/pBR322/pUC origin of replication
   5115..5975    -  CDS            AmpR: β-lactamase; bla; confers resistance to ampicillin, carbenicillin, and related antibiotics
   5976..6080    -  promoter       AmpR promoter: bla
   6107..6157    +  misc_feature   bom (fragment): basis of mobility region from pBR322
   6158..6613    -  rep_origin     f1 ori (sequence partly withheld): f1 bacteriophage origin of replication; arrow indicates direction of (+) strand synthesis
   6617..6774    -  CDS            lacZα (fragment): LacZα fragment of β-galactosidase; lacZ fragment
   6777..2       +  promoter       T7 promoter (across the origin): promoter for bacteriophage T7 RNA polymerase
>Addgene plasmid #190262 | pPOTv7-hygro-mCherry | addgene full sequence | sequence record 374844 | Addgene NGS Result
GGGCGAATTGGGCCCGTATAATGCAGACCTGCTGCAAGCTAGGGGCACAGCAAGGTCTTCTGAAATTCAT
GTTTTTTTTTTTTTTACTCTGCATTGCAGTCTCCGCTCTTATTTAGTTTTGCTTTACGTAAGGTCTCGTT
GCTGCCATAAAATAAGCTCTAGTGGAATTCATGAAAAAGCCTGAACTCACCGCGACGTCTGTCGAGAAGT
TTCTGATCGAAAAGTTCGACAGCGTCTCCGACCTGATGCAGCTCTCGGAGGGCGAAGAATCTCGTGCTTT
CAGCTTCGATGTAGGAGGGCGTGGATATGTCCTGCGGGTAAATAGCTGCGCCGATGGTTTCTACAAAGAT
CGTTATGTTTATCGGCACTTTGCATCGGCCGCGCTCCCGATTCCGGAAGTGCTTGACATTGGGGAATTTA
GCGAGAGCCTGACCTATTGCATCTCCCGCCGTGCACAGGGTGTCACGTTGCAAGACCTGCCTGAAACCGA
ACTGCCCGCTGTTCTGCAGCCGGTCGCGGAGGCAATGGATGCGATCGCTGCGGCCGATCTTAGCCAGACG
AGCGGGTTCGGCCCATTCGGACCGCAAGGAATCGGTCAATACACTACATGGCGTGATTTTATATGCGCGA
TTGCTGATCCCCATGTGTATCACTGGCAAACTGTGATGGACGACACCGTCAGTGCGTCCGTCGCGCAGGC
TCTCGATGAGCTGATGCTTTGGGCCGAGGACTGCCCCGAAGTCCGGCACCTCGTGCACGCGGATTTCGGC
TCCAACAATGTCCTGACGGACAATGGCCGCATAACAGCGGTCATTGACTGGAGCGAGGCGATGTTCGGGG
ATTCCCAATACGAGGTCGCCAACATCTTCTTCTGGAGGCCGTGGTTGGCTTGTATGGAGCAGCAGACGCG
CTACTTCGAGCGGAGGCATCCGGAGCTTGCAGGATCGCCTCGGCTCCGGGCGTATATGCTCCGCATTGGT
CTTGACCAACTCTATCAGAGCTTGGTTGACGGCAATTTCGATGATGCAGCTTGGGCGCAGGGTCGATGCG
ACGCAATCGTCCGATCCGGAGCCGGGACTGTCGGGCGTACACAAATCGCCCGCAGAAGCGCGGCCGTCTG
GACCGATGGCTGTGTAGAAGTACTCGCCGATAGTGGAAACCGACGCCCCAGCACTCGTCCGAGGGCAAAG
GAATAGCCATGGTGCCCATTTAGTTGGCCTTTCCCTTGTCTCGTGTCTTTTCCGTGGAAAGGTTCCCGGA
GTAATCTGATGGCACAGCAGGGAGGTGCGCCTGCAGGTTGGTTAGGAAGGGGGGATGATGTAAAAGAAGA
AAATGGGGGGATTCGAGCCCCACGCGTTGCTCAAGCTGTGTAGCGCAGGCGTTTCCTTACATATTTCTCT
AACAGGCACGGAAGCCTAACAAATACACTTGGCTTATTTTTTTGCCCCCTCATGTCTTGTACAAATATTT
GCGATAGCTTAGCTATCAGCCACATTAATCAAACAAGTATACCAACAAGCCCGAAAACAGAAACTCAACT
GCAACGGGTACCTATGGGTTCTGGTAGTGGTTCCGGTTCCGGTTCTAAGCTTGTTAGTAAAGGAGAAGAA
AATAACATGGCAATCATTAAGGAGTTCATGAGATTCAAAGTTCACATGGAAGGTTCTGTAAATGGACATG
AATTTGAAATAGAAGGTGAAGGAGAAGGAAGGCCTTATGAAGGAACCCAAACCGCGAAGCTAAAAGTTAC
TAAGGGTGGCCCATTACCATTTGCATGGGATATCCTTAGCCCTCAATTCATGTATGGGTCAAAGGCTTAT
GTCAAGCACCCCGCCGACATTCCAGACTATCTAAAGTTATCTTTTCCCGAAGGGTTTAAGTGGGAGCGTG
TGATGAACTTCGAAGACGGTGGCGTGGTAACAGTGACTCAGGATTCGTCCCTGCAAGATGGTGAATTTAT
CTACAAAGTCAAATTAAGAGGAACTAACTTTCCATCTGACGGCCCGGTTATGCAAAAAAAGACAATGGGC
TGGGAGGCCTCCTCAGAACGAATGTACCCTGAAGATGGTGCCTTGAAGGGTGAGATTAAACAAAGATTGA
AATTGAAAGATGGTGGACATTATGACGCTGAGGTTAAAACGACATACAAAGCTAAGAAACCTGTCCAGCT
CCCAGGTGCTTACAATGTAAATATAAAACTTGATATTACATCACATAATGAAGATTATACGATAGTTGAA
CAATACGAAAGGGCTGAGGGGAGACATAGTACTGGTGGCATGGATGAACTATACAAAGGATCCGGATCAG
GATCTGGATCAGGATCGGGTAGTTAAGAGCTCCGCTGCGCTTAAATGTCTTTCATTATAATCAATGTATA
ACCTTTATGTAGTATTTCAATCTATGCCGCTGTGTACGTGCACTGCGGTGCCTATCCTTCGGCATTAGAG
AGTCACTGTTTGTGTAGATCGTAGCTGCATGTCTGACATCTGGTTCATTAGTGCCGTTTTGAGTCTGCAC
TGTTGTGCAACTTGATATTCATCACTGCACACCAACCGTGTGTTTCCTCCTTTGGGTGCACCCTTTAATC
CTTGTCTTCTCCTTTTTTGTCTCTTTCCCCCTCGAAAAGGTGTCAAACTACTGCCGCATAAACTACGGTT
ATCCCAAATTTAAGAGAAAGCAATAAAGCATCAGCTAGCATGAAAAAGCCTGAACTCACCGCGACGTCTG
TCGAGAAGTTTCTGATCGAAAAGTTCGACAGCGTCTCCGACCTGATGCAGCTCTCGGAGGGCGAAGAATC
TCGTGCTTTCAGCTTCGATGTAGGAGGGCGTGGATATGTCCTGCGGGTAAATAGCTGCGCCGATGGTTTC
TACAAAGATCGTTATGTTTATCGGCACTTTGCATCGGCCGCGCTCCCGATTCCGGAAGTGCTTGACATTG
GGGAATTTAGCGAGAGCCTGACCTATTGCATCTCCCGCCGTGCACAGGGTGTCACGTTGCAAGACCTGCC
TGAAACCGAACTGCCCGCTGTTCTGCAGCCGGTCGCGGAGGCAATGGATGCGATCGCTGCGGCCGATCTT
AGCCAGACGAGCGGGTTCGGCCCATTCGGACCGCAAGGAATCGGTCAATACACTACATGGCGTGATTTTA
TATGCGCGATTGCTGATCCCCATGTGTATCACTGGCAAACTGTGATGGACGACACCGTCAGTGCGTCCGT
CGCGCAGGCTCTCGATGAGCTGATGCTTTGGGCCGAGGACTGCCCCGAAGTCCGGCACCTCGTGCACGCG
GATTTCGGCTCCAACAATGTCCTGACGGACAATGGCCGCATAACAGCGGTCATTGACTGGAGCGAGGCGA
TGTTCGGGGATTCCCAATACGAGGTCGCCAACATCTTCTTCTGGAGGCCGTGGTTGGCTTGTATGGAGCA
GCAGACGCGCTACTTCGAGCGGAGGCATCCGGAGCTTGCAGGATCGCCTCGGCTCCGGGCGTATATGCTC
CGCATTGGTCTTGACCAACTCTATCAGAGCTTGGTTGACGGCAATTTCGATGATGCAGCTTGGGCGCAGG
GTCGATGCGACGCAATCGTCCGATCCGGAGCCGGGACTGTCGGGCGTACACAAATCGCCCGCAGAAGCGC
GGCCGTCTGGACCGATGGCTGTGTAGAAGTACTCGCCGATAGTGGAAACCGACGCCCCAGCACTCGTCCG
AGGGCAAAGGAATAGCTCGAGTGCCCATTTAGTTGGCTTTTCCCTTGTCTCGTGTCTTTTCCGTGGAAAG
GTTCCCGGAGTAATCTGATGGCACAGCAGGGAGGTGCGCCTGCAGGTTGGTTAGGAAGGGGGGATGATGT
AAAAGAAGAAAATGGGGGGATTCGAGCCCCGCACAGGTCTCTCAAATTGGATGCATAGCTTGAGTATTCT
ATAGTGTCACCTAAATAGCTTGGCGTAATCATGGTCATAGCTGTTTCCTGTGTGAAATTGTTATCCGCTC
ACAATTCCACACAACATACGAGCCGGAAGCATAAAGTGTAAAGCCTGGGGTGCCTAATGAGTGAGCTAAC
TCACATTAATTGCGTTGCGCTCACTGCCCGCTTTCCAGTCGGGAAACCTGTCGTGCCAGCTGCATTAATG
AATCGGCCAACGCGCGGGGAGAGGCGGTTTGCGTATTGGGCGCTCTTCCGCTTCCTCGCTCACTGACTCG
CTGCGCTCGGTCGTTCGGCTGCGGCGAGCGGTATCAGCTCACTCAAAGGCGGTAATACGGTTATCCACAG
AATCAGGGGATAACGCAGGAAAGAACATGTGAGCAAAAGGCCAGCAAAAGGCCAGGAACCGTAAAAAGGC
CGCGTTGCTGGCGTTTTTCCATAGGCTCCGCCCCCCTGACGAGCATCACAAAAATCGACGCTCAAGTCAG
AGGTGGCGAAACCCGACAGGACTATAAAGATACCAGGCGTTTCCCCCTGGAAGCTCCCTCGTGCGCTCTC
CTGTTCCGACCCTGCCGCTTACCGGATACCTGTCCGCCTTTCTCCCTTCGGGAAGCGTGGCGCTTTCTCA
TAGCTCACGCTGTAGGTATCTCAGTTCGGTGTAGGTCGTTCGCTCCAAGCTGGGCTGTGTGCACGAACCC
CCCGTTCAGCCCGACCGCTGCGCCTTATCCGGTAACTATCGTCTTGAGTCCAACCCGGTAAGACACGACT
TATCGCCACTGGCAGCAGCCACTGGTAACAGGATTAGCAGAGCGAGGTATGTAGGCGGTGCTACAGAGTT
CTTGAAGTGGTGGCCTAACTACGGCTACACTAGAAGAACAGTATTTGGTATCTGCGCTCTGCTGAAGCCA
GTTACCTTCGGAAAAAGAGTTGGTAGCTCTTGATCCGGCAAACAAACCACCGCTGGTAGCGGTGGTTTTT
TTGTTTGCAAGCAGCAGATTACGCGCAGAAAAAAAGGATCTCAAGAAGATCCTTTGATCTTTTCTACGGG
GTCTGACGCTCAGTGGAACGAAAACTCACGTTAAGGGATTTTGGTCATGAGATTATCAAAAAGGATCTTC
ACCTAGATCCTTTTAAATTAAAAATGAAGTTTTAAATCAATCTAAAGTATATATGAGTAAACTTGGTCTG
ACAGTTACCAATGCTTAATCAGTGAGGCACCTATCTCAGCGATCTGTCTATTTCGTTCATCCATAGTTGC
CTGACTCCCCGTCGTGTAGATAATTACGATACGGGAGGGCTTACCATCTGGCCCCAGTGCTGCAATGATA
CCGCGAGACCCACGCTCACCGGCTCCAGATTTATCAGCAATAAACCAGCCAGCCGGAAGGGCCGAGCGCA
GAAGTGGTCCTGCAACTTTATCCGCCTCCATCCAGTCTATTAATTGTTGCCGGGAAGCTAGAGTAAGTAG
TTCGCCAGTTAATAGTTTGCGCAACGTTGTTGCCATTGCTACAGGCATCGTGGTGTCACGCTCGTCGTTT
GGTATGGCTTCATTCAGCTCCGGTTCCCAACGATCAAGGCGAGTTACATGATCCCCCATGTTGTGCAAAA
AAGCGGTTAGCTCCTTCGGTCCTCCGATCGTTGTCAGAAGTAAGTTGGCCGCAGTGTTATCACTCATGGT
TATGGCAGCACTGCATAATTCTCTTACTGTCATGCCATCCGTAAGATGCTTTTCTGTGACTGGTGAGTAC
TCAACCAAGTCATTCTGAGAATAGTGTATGCGGCGACCGAGTTGCTCTTGCCCGGCGTCAATACGGGATA
ATACCGCGCCACATAGCAGAACTTTAAAAGTGCTCATCATTGGAAAACGTTCTTCGGGGCGAAAACTCTC
AAGGATCTTACCGCTGTTGAGATCCAGTTCGATGTAACCCACTCGTGCACCCAACTGATCTTCAGCATCT
TTTACTTTCACCAGCGTTTCTGGGTGAGCAAAAACAGGAAGGCAAAATGCCGCAAAAAAGGGAATAAGGG
CGACACGGAAATGTTGAATACTCATACTCTTCCTTTTTCAATATTATTGAAGCATTTATCAGGGTTATTG
TCTCATGAGCGGATACATATTTGAATGTATTTAGAAAAATAAACAAATAGGGGTTCCGCGCACATTTCCC
CGAAAAGTGCCACCTGATGCGGTGTGAAATACCGCACAGATGCGTAAGGAGAAAATACCGCATCAGGAAA
TTGTAAGCGTTAATATTTTGTTAAAATTCGCGTTAAATTTTTGTTAAATCAGCTCATTTTTTAACCAATA
GGCCGAAATCGGCAAAATCCCTTATAAATCAAAAGAATAGACCGAGATAGGGT
[37 nt withheld, positions 6284-6320]
AAAGAACGTGGACTCCAACGTCAAAGG
[49 nt withheld, positions 6348-6396]
T
[91 nt withheld, positions 6398-6488]
G
[98 nt withheld, positions 6490-6587]
ACTTAATGCGCCGCTACAGGGCGCGTCCATTCGCCATTCAGGCTGCGCAACTGTTGGGAAGGGCGATCGG
TGCGGGCCTCTTCGCTATTACGCCAGCTGGCGAAAGGGGGATGTGCTGCAAGGCGATTAAGTTGGGTAAC
GCCAGGGTTTTCCCAGTCACGACGTTGTAAAACGACGGCCAGTGAATTGTAATACGACTCACTATA
